Addgene plasmid #111595: pLG_GI4
Purpose: GI Library Vector
Depositing lab: Jonathan Weissman. Depositing organization: University of California, San Francisco (UCSF). Publication: Mapping the Genetic Landscape of Human Cells. Horlbeck MA, Xu A, Wang M, Bennett NK, Park CY, Bogdanoff D, Adamson B, Chow ED, Kampmann M, Peterson TR, Nakamura K, Fischbach MA, Weissman JS, Gilbert LA. Cell. 2018 Aug 9;174(4):953-967.e22. doi: 10.1016/j.cell.2018.06.010. Epub 2018 Jul 19. PubMed 30033366.
Backbone
  Vector backbone: pSICO derivative
  Backbone manufacturer: Addgene
  Backbone size w/o insert (bp): 8200
  Total vector size (bp): 8888
  Vector type: Mammalian Expression, Lentiviral, CRISPR
  Selectable markers: Puromycin
Growth in bacteria
  Bacterial resistance: Ampicillin, 100 μg/mL
  Growth temperature: 37°C
  Growth strain: NEB Stable
  Copy number: Low Copy
Gene/Insert
  Gene/Insert name: sgRNA
  gRNA/shRNA sequence: GNNNNNNNNNNNNNNNNNNN
Terms and licenses: Academic/Nonprofit Terms; Industry Terms: Not Available to Industry
How to cite: pLG_GI4 was a gift from Jonathan Weissman (Addgene plasmid # 111595 ; http://n2t.net/addgene:111595 ; RRID:Addgene_111595)
