[The description below was written by a language model from this plasmid's Addgene catalogue record and pLannotate feature annotations shown in this document.]
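Description:
pLG_GI4 is a lentiviral CRISPR guide RNA vector built on a pSICO-derived backbone and catalogued as a "GI Library Vector", meaning a recipient plasmid for genetic interaction libraries in mammalian cells. In bacteria it is maintained through a ColE1/pUC-type origin and selected with ampicillin via β-lactamase; the catalogue lists it as low copy. The viral framework is a CMV enhancer/promoter fused to a truncated HIV-1 5' LTR, followed by the Ψ packaging signal with a gag fragment, the Rev response element, the cPPT/CTS, a WPRE downstream of the payload, and a 3' truncated LTR preceded by a nef fragment. These elements allow the genomic RNA to be transcribed, packaged and integrated when packaging functions are supplied in trans.

The recorded insert is an sgRNA given only as a placeholder of a G followed by degenerate bases, so this is a template for guide cloning rather than a vector targeting a specific gene. The annotation detects two Streptococcus pyogenes tracrRNA-derived scaffold fragments, consistent with a dual-guide arrangement suited to pairwise perturbation. A human U6 promoter sits directly upstream of the second scaffold, but no promoter was annotated upstream of the first, so what drives that position is not stated. Downstream, an EF-1α promoter precedes puromycin N-acetyltransferase and TagBFP, giving drug selection and blue fluorescent marking of transduced cells; the linker joining the two coding sequences is not annotated. Two same-orientation loxP sites flank the guide and marker region, a legacy of the pSICO design that would in principle permit Cre-mediated excision. No Cas9 is encoded, so a Cas9 or dCas9 effector must come from elsewhere. The sequenced record is 9,431 nt, somewhat larger than the 8,888 bp listed in the catalogue.
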