Features (pLannotate 1.2.2; 25 found; start..end, strand, type, name):
     32..84      -  misc_feature   bom (fragment): basis of mobility region from pBR322
    239..618     +  enhancer       CMV enhancer: human cytomegalovirus immediate early enhancer
    619..818     +  promoter       CMV promoter: human cytomegalovirus (CMV) immediate early promoter
    836..1016    +  LTR            5' LTR (truncated): truncated 5' long terminal repeat (LTR) from HIV-1
   1063..1188    +  misc_feature   HIV-1 Ψ: packaging signal of human immunodeficiency virus type 1
   1172..1510    +  CDS            HIV-1 gag (fragment): gag protein from human immunodeficiency virus 1; gag
   1685..1918    +  misc_feature   RRE: The Rev response element (RRE) of HIV-1 allows for Rev-dependent mRNA export from the nucleus to the cytoplasm.
   2295..2395    +  CDS            Rev (fragment): human immunodeficiency virus 1 (HIV-1) Rev protein; rev; enhances nuclear export of unspliced and incompletely spliced viral mRNAs
   2445..2562    +  misc_feature   cPPT/CTS: central polypurine tract and central termination sequence of HIV-1
   2880..2913    +  protein_bind   loxP: Cre-mediated recombination occurs in the 8-bp core sequence (GCATACAT). Cre recombinase
   3038..3105    +  misc_RNA       tracrRNA (fragment): trans-activating CRISPR RNA for the Streptococcus pyogenes CRISPR/Cas9 system
   3216..3453    +  promoter       U6 promoter: RNA polymerase III promoter for human U6 snRNA
   3503..3570    +  misc_RNA       tracrRNA (fragment): trans-activating CRISPR RNA for the Streptococcus pyogenes CRISPR/Cas9 system
   3659..4830    +  promoter       EF-1α promoter: strong constitutive promoter for human elongation factor EF-1α
   4842..5438    +  CDS            PuroR: puromycin N-acetyltransferase; pac from Streptomyces alboniger; confers resistance to puromycin
   5514..6212    +  CDS            TagBFP: monomeric blue fluorescent protein mammalian codon-optimized
   6232..6265    +  protein_bind   loxP: Cre-mediated recombination occurs in the 8-bp core sequence (GCATACAT). Cre recombinase
   6298..6321    +  misc_feature   MCS (fragment): pBluescript multiple cloning site
   6321..6909    +  misc_feature   WPRE: woodchuck hepatitis virus posttranscriptional regulatory element
   6910..6929    +  misc_feature   MCS (fragment): pBluescript multiple cloning site
   6931..7431    +  CDS            nef (fragment): NEF_HV1LA - Experimental evidence at protein level: Swiss-Prot protein existence level 1. Extracellular Nef protein targets CD4(+) T-lymphocytes for apoptosis by interacting with CXCR4 surface receptors. From Human immunodeficiency virus type 1 group M subtype B (isolate Lai) (HIV-1).
   7438..7618    +  LTR            5' LTR (truncated): truncated 5' long terminal repeat (LTR) from HIV-1
   7680..8268    -  rep_origin     ori: high-copy-number ColE1/pMB1/pBR322/pUC origin of replication
   8439..9299    -  CDS            AmpR: β-lactamase; bla; confers resistance to ampicillin, carbenicillin, and related antibiotics
   9300..9404    -  promoter       AmpR promoter: bla
>Addgene plasmid #111595 | pLG_GI4 | addgene full sequence | sequence record 222743 | Addgene NGS Result
CGTCGACGGATCGGGAGATCTCCCGATCCCCTATGGTGCACTCTCAGTACAATCTGCTCTGATGCCGCAT
AGTTAAGCCAGTATCTGCTCCCTGCTTGTGTGTTGGAGGTCGCTGAGTAGTGCGCGAGCAAAATTTAAGC
TACAACAAGGCAAGGCTTGACCGACAATTGCATGAAGAATCTGCTTAGGGTTAGGCGTTTTGCGCTGCTT
CGCGATGTACGGGCCAGATATACGCGTTGACATTGATTATTGACTAGTTATTAATAGTAATCAATTACGG
GGTCATTAGTTCATAGCCCATATATGGAGTTCCGCGTTACATAACTTACGGTAAATGGCCCGCCTGGCTG
ACCGCCCAACGACCCCCGCCCATTGACGTCAATAATGACGTATGTTCCCATAGTAACGCCAATAGGGACT
TTCCATTGACGTCAATGGGTGGAGTATTTACGGTAAACTGCCCACTTGGCAGTACATCAAGTGTATCATA
TGCCAAGTACGCCCCCTATTGACGTCAATGACGGTAAATGGCCCGCCTGGCATTATGCCCAGTACATGAC
CTTATGGGACTTTCCTACTTGGCAGTACATCTACGTATTAGTCATCGCTATTACCATGGTGATGCGGTTT
TGGCAGTACATCAATGGGCGTGGATAGCGGTTTGACTCACGGGGATTTCCAAGTCTCCACCCCATTGACG
TCAATGGGAGTTTGTTTTGGCACCAAAATCAACGGGACTTTCCAAAATGTCGTAACAACTCCGCCCCATT
GACGCAAATGGGCGGTAGGCGTGTACGGTGGGAGGTCTATATAAGCAGCGCGTTTTGCCTGTACTGGGTC
TCTCTGGTTAGACCAGATCTGAGCCTGGGAGCTCTCTGGCTAACTAGGGAACCCACTGCTTAAGCCTCAA
TAAAGCTTGCCTTGAGTGCTTCAAGTAGTGTGTGCCCGTCTGTTGTGTGACTCTGGTAACTAGAGATCCC
TCAGACCCTTTTAGTCAGTGTGGAAAATCTCTAGCAGTGGCGCCCGAACAGGGACTTGAAAGCGAAAGGG
AAACCAGAGGAGCTCTCTCGACGCAGGACTCGGCTTGCTGAAGCGCGCACGGCAAGAGGCGAGGGGCGGC
GACTGGTGAGTACGCCAAAAATTTTGACTAGCGGAGGCTAGAAGGAGAGAGATGGGTGCGAGAGCGTCAG
TATTAAGCGGGGGAGAATTAGATCGCGATGGGAAAAAATTCGGTTAAGGCCAGGGGGAAAGAAAAAATAT
AAATTAAAACATATAGTATGGGCAAGCAGGGAGCTAGAACGATTCGCAGTTAATCCTGGCCTGTTAGAAA
CATCAGAAGGCTGTAGACAAATACTGGGACAGCTACAACCATCCCTTCAGACAGGATCAGAAGAACTTAG
ATCATTATATAATACAGTAGCAACCCTCTATTGTGTGCATCAAAGGATAGAGATAAAAGACACCAAGGAA
GCTTTAGACAAGATAGAGGAAGAGCAAAACAAAAGTAAGACCACCGCACAGCAAGCGGCCGGCCGCTGAT
CTTCAGACCTGGAGGAGGAGATATGAGGGACAATTGGAGAAGTGAATTATATAAATATAAAGTAGTAAAA
ATTGAACCATTAGGAGTAGCACCCACCAAGGCAAAGAGAAGAGTGGTGCAGAGAGAAAAAAGAGCAGTGG
GAATAGGAGCTTTGTTCCTTGGGTTCTTGGGAGCAGCAGGAAGCACTATGGGCGCAGCGTCAATGACGCT
GACGGTACAGGCCAGACAATTATTGTCTGGTATAGTGCAGCAGCAGAACAATTTGCTGAGGGCTATTGAG
GCGCAACAGCATCTGTTGCAACTCACAGTCTGGGGCATCAAGCAGCTCCAGGCAAGAATCCTGGCTGTGG
AAAGATACCTAAAGGATCAACAGCTCCTGGGGATTTGGGGTTGCTCTGGAAAACTCATTTGCACCACTGC
TGTGCCTTGGAATGCTAGTTGGAGTAATAAATCTCTGGAACAGATTTGGAATCACACGACCTGGATGGAG
TGGGACAGAGAAATTAACAATTACACAAGCTTAATACACTCCTTAATTGAAGAATCGCAAAACCAGCAAG
AAAAGAATGAACAAGAATTATTGGAATTAGATAAATGGGCAAGTTTGTGGAATTGGTTTAACATAACAAA
TTGGCTGTGGTATATAAAATTATTCATAATGATAGTAGGAGGCTTGGTAGGTTTAAGAATAGTTTTTGCT
GTACTTTCTATAGTGAATAGAGTTAGGCAGGGATATTCACCATTATCGTTTCAGACCCACCTCCCAACCC
CGAGGGGACCCGACAGGCCCGAAGGAATAGAAGAAGAAGGTGGAGAGAGAGACAGAGACAGATCCATTCG
ATTAGTGAACGGATCGGCACTGCGTGCGCCAATTCTGCAGACAAATGGCAGTATTCATCCACAATTTTAA
AAGAAAAGGGGGGATTGGGGGGTACAGTGCAGGGGAAAGAATAGTAGACATAATAGCAACAGACATACAA
ACTAAAGAATTACAAAAACAAATTACAAAAATTCAAAATTTTCGGGTTTATTACAGGGACAGCAGAGATC
CAGTTTGGTTAGTACCGGGCCCGCTCTAGACAAGACCCACAAAGAGGAACCTGAATGCAGTCTCTCGGAG
GGCGAAGAATCCTGCAGGCTCGAGAGATCCGACGCGCCATCTCTAGGCCCGCGCCGGCCCCCTCGCACGG
ACTTGTGGGAGAAGCTCGGCTACTCCCCTGCCCCGGTTAATTTGCATATAATATTTCCTAGTAACTATAG
AGGCTTAATGTGCGATAAAAGACAGATAATCTGTTCTTTTTAATACTAGCTACATTTTACATGATAGGCT
TGGATTTCTATAACTTCGTATAGCATACATTATACGAAGTTATAAACAGCACAAAAGGAAACTCACCCTA
ACTGTAAAGTAATTGTGTGTTTTGAGACTATAAGTATCCCTTGGAGAACCACCTTGTTGGGCGTACTAAT
AGACACCTTGTTTAAGAGCTAAGCTGGAAACAGCATAGCAAGTTTAAATAAGGCTAGTCCGTTATCAACT
TGAAAAAGTGGCACCGAGTCGGTGCTTTTTTTCCGCGACTCCGCCTTGCCTAGAGCTTCCTCGCTGAACG
GAACCTGAATGCAGTCTCTCGGAGGGCGAAGAATCCTGCAGGCTCGAGCCAAGGTCGGGCAGGAAGAGGG
CCTATTTCCCATGATTCCTTCATATTTGCATATACGATACAAGGCTGTTAGAGAGATAATTGGAATTAAT
TTGACTGTAAACACAAAGATATTAGTACAAAATACGTGACGTAGAAAGTAATAATTTCTTGGGTAGTTTG
CAGTTTTAAAATTATGTTTTAAAATGGACTATCATATGCTTACCGTAACTTGAAAGTATTTCGATTTCTT
GGCTTTATATATCTTGTGGAAAGCCACCTTGTTGGCACATAAGAGGCTGCGTATGTTTAAGAGCTAAGCT
GGAAACAGCATAGCAAGTTTAAATAAGGCTAGTCCGTTATCAACTTGAAAAAGTGGCACCGAGTCGGTGC
TTTTTTTTGGTGTGCAAAGAACCCCTAGGGCCCTGCAGGCTAGGATCCATTAGGCGGCCGCGTGGATAAC
CGTATTACCGCCATGCATGTGCCCGTCAGTGGGCAGAGCGCACATCGCCCACAGTCCCCGAGAAGTTGGG
GGGAGGGGTCGGCAATTGAACCGGTGCCTAGAGAAGGTGGCGCGGGGTAAACTGGGAAAGTGATGTCGTG
TACTGGCTCCGCCTTTTTCCCGAGGGTGGGGGAGAACCGTATATAAGTGCAGTAGTCGCCGTGAACGTTC
TTTTTCGCAACGGGTTTGCCGCCAGAACACAGGTAAGTGCCGTGTGTGGTTCCCGCGGGCCTGGCCTCTT
TACGGGTTATGGCCCTTGCGTGCCTTGAATTACTTCCACCTGGCTGCAGTACGTGATTCTTGATCCCGAG
CTTCGGGTTGGAAGTGGGTGGGAGAGTTCGAGGCCTTGCGCTTAAGGAGCCCCTTCGCCTCGTGCTTGAG
TTGAGGCCTGGCCTGGGCGCTGGGGCCGCCGCGTGCGAATCTGGTGGCACCTTCGCGCCTGTCTCGCTGC
TTTCGATAAGTCTCTAGCCATTTAAAATTTTTGATGACCTGCTGCGACGCTTTTTTTCTGGCAAGATAGT
CTTGTAAATGCGGGCCAAGATCTGCACACTGGTATTTCGGTTTTTGGGGCCGCGGGCGGCGACGGGGCCC
GTGCGTCCCAGCGCACATGTTCGGCGAGGCGGGGCCTGCGAGCGCGGCCACCGAGAATCGGACGGGGGTA
GTCTCAAGCTGGCCGGCCTGCTCTGGTGCCTGGCCTCGCGCCGCCGTGTATCGCCCCGCCCTGGGCGGCA
AGGCTGGCCCGGTCGGCACCAGTTGCGTGAGCGGAAAGATGGCCGCTTCCCGGCCCTGCTGCAGGGAGCT
CAAAATGGAGGACGCGGCGCTCGGGAGAGCGGGCGGGTGAGTCACCCACACAAAGGAAAAGGGCCTTTCC
GTCCTCAGCCGTCGCTTCATGTGACTCCACGGAGTACCGGGCGCCGTCCAGGCACCTCGATTAGTTCTCG
CGCTTTTGGAGTACGTCGTCTTTAGGTTGGGGGGAGGGGTTTTATGCGATGGAGTTTCCCCACACTGAGT
GGGTGGAGACTGAAGTTAGGCCAGCTTGGCACTTGATGTAATTCTCCTTGGAATTTGCCCTTTTTGAGTT
TGGATCTTGGTTCATTCTCAAGCCTCAGACAGTGGTTCAAAGTTTTTTTCTTCCATTTCAGGTGTCGTGA
GCTAGCCCACCATGACCGAGTACAAGCCCACGGTGCGCCTCGCCACCCGCGACGACGTCCCCCGGGCCGT
ACGCACCCTCGCCGCCGCGTTCGCCGACTACCCCGCCACGCGCCACACCGTCGACCCGGACCGCCACATC
GAGCGGGTCACCGAGCTGCAAGAACTCTTCCTCACGCGCGTCGGGCTCGACATCGGCAAGGTGTGGGTCG
CGGACGACGGCGCCGCGGTGGCGGTCTGGACCACGCCGGAGAGCGTCGAAGCGGGGGCGGTGTTCGCCGA
GATCGGCCCGCGCATGGCCGAGTTGAGCGGTTCCCGGCTGGCCGCGCAGCAACAGATGGAAGGCCTCCTG
GCGCCGCACCGGCCCAAGGAGCCCGCGTGGTTCCTGGCCACCGTCGGCGTCTCGCCCGACCACCAGGGCA
AGGGTCTGGGCAGCGCCGTCGTGCTCCCCGGAGTGGAGGCGGCCGAGCGCGCCGGGGTGCCCGCCTTCCT
GGAGACCTCCGCGCCCCGCAACCTCCCCTTCTACGAGCGGCTCGGCTTCACCGTCACCGCCGACGTCGAG
GTGCCCGAAGGACCGCGCACCTGGTGCATGACCCGCAAGCCCGGTGCCGGATCGGGAGAGGGCAGAGGAA
GTCTGCTAACATGCGGTGACGTCGAGGAGAATCCTGGCCCACCGGTCGCCACCAGCGAGCTGATTAAGGA
GAACATGCACATGAAGCTGTACATGGAGGGCACCGTGGACAACCATCACTTCAAGTGCACATCCGAGGGC
GAAGGCAAGCCCTACGAGGGCACCCAGACCATGAGAATCAAGGTGGTCGAGGGCGGCCCTCTCCCCTTCG
CCTTCGACATCCTGGCTACTAGCTTCCTCTACGGCAGCAAGACCTTCATCAACCACACCCAGGGCATCCC
CGACTTCTTCAAGCAGTCCTTCCCTGAGGGCTTCACATGGGAGAGAGTCACCACATACGAAGACGGGGGC
GTGCTGACCGCTACCCAGGACACCAGCCTCCAGGACGGCTGCCTCATCTACAACGTCAAGATCAGAGGGG
TGAACTTCACATCCAACGGCCCTGTGATGCAGAAGAAAACACTCGGCTGGGAGGCCTTCACCGAGACGCT
GTACCCCGCTGACGGCGGCCTGGAAGGCAGAAACGACATGGCCCTGAAGCTCGTGGGCGGGAGCCATCTG
ATCGCAAACATCAAGACCACATATAGATCCAAGAAACCCGCTAAGAACCTCAAGATGCCTGGCGTCTACT
ATGTGGACTACAGACTGGAAAGAATCAAGGAGGCCAACAACGAGACCTACGTCGAGCAGCACGAGGTGGC
AGTGGCCAGATACTGCGACCTCCCTAGCAAACTGGGGCACAAGCTTAATTAAGAATTCGTCGAGGGACCT
AATAACTTCGTATAGCATACATTATACGAAGTTATACATGTTTAAGGGTTCCGGTTCCACTAGGTACAAT
TCGATATCAAGCTTATCGATAATCAACCTCTGGATTACAAAATTTGTGAAAGATTGACTGGTATTCTTAA
CTATGTTGCTCCTTTTACGCTATGTGGATACGCTGCTTTAATGCCTTTGTATCATGCTATTGCTTCCCGT
ATGGCTTTCATTTTCTCCTCCTTGTATAAATCCTGGTTGCTGTCTCTTTATGAGGAGTTGTGGCCCGTTG
TCAGGCAACGTGGCGTGGTGTGCACTGTGTTTGCTGACGCAACCCCCACTGGTTGGGGCATTGCCACCAC
CTGTCAGCTCCTTTCCGGGACTTTCGCTTTCCCCCTCCCTATTGCCACGGCGGAACTCATCGCCGCCTGC
CTTGCCCGCTGCTGGACAGGGGCTCGGCTGTTGGGCACTGACAATTCCGTGGTGTTGTCGGGGAAATCAT
CGTCCTTTCCTTGGCTGCTCGCCTGTGTTGCCACCTGGATTCTGCGCGGGACGTCCTTCTGCTACGTCCC
TTCGGCCCTCAATCCAGCGGACCTTCCTTCCCGCGGCCTGCTGCCGGCTCTGCGGCCTCTTCCGCGTCTT
CGCCTTCGCCCTCAGACGAGTCGGATCTCCCTTTGGGCCGCCTCCCCGCATCGATACCGTCGACCTCGAT
CGAGACCTAGAAAAACATGGAGCAATCACAAGTAGCAATACAGCAGCTACCAATGCTGATTGTGCCTGGC
TAGAAGCACAAGAGGAGGAGGAGGTGGGTTTTCCAGTCACACCTCAGGTACCTTTAAGACCAATGACTTA
CAAGGCAGCTGTAGATCTTAGCCACTTTTTAAAAGAAAAGGGGGGACTGGAAGGGCTAATTCACTCCCAA
CGAAGACAAGATATCCTTGATCTGTGGATCTACCACACACAAGGCTACTTCCCTGATTGGCAGAACTACA
CACCAGGGCCAGGGATCAGATATCCACTGACCTTTGGATGGTGCTACAAGCTAGTACCAGTTGAGCAAGA
GAAGGTAGAAGAAGCCAATGAAGGAGAGAACACCCGCTTGTTACACCCTGTGAGCCTGCATGGGATGGAT
GACCCGGAGAGAGAAGTATTAGAGTGGAGGTTTGACAGCCGCCTAGCATTTCATCACATGGCCCGAGAGC
TGCATCCGGACTGTACTGGGTCTCTCTGGTTAGACCAGATCTGAGCCTGGGAGCTCTCTGGCTAACTAGG
GAACCCACTGCTTAAGCCTCAATAAAGCTTGCCTTGAGTGCTTCAAGTAGTGTGTGCCCGTCTGTTGTGT
GACTCTGGTAACTAGAGATCCCTCAGACCCTTTTAGTCAGTGTGGAAAATCTCTAGCAGCATGTGAGCAA
AAGGCCAGCAAAAGGCCAGGAACCGTAAAAAGGCCGCGTTGCTGGCGTTTTTCCATAGGCTCCGCCCCCC
TGACGAGCATCACAAAAATCGACGCTCAAGTCAGAGGTGGCGAAACCCGACAGGACTATAAAGATACCAG
GCGTTTCCCCCTGGAAGCTCCCTCGTGCGCTCTCCTGTTCCGACCCTGCCGCTTACCGGATACCTGTCCG
CCTTTCTCCCTTCGGGAAGCGTGGCGCTTTCTCATAGCTCACGCTGTAGGTATCTCAGTTCGGTGTAGGT
CGTTCGCTCCAAGCTGGGCTGTGTGCACGAACCCCCCGTTCAGCCCGACCGCTGCGCCTTATCCGGTAAC
TATCGTCTTGAGTCCAACCCGGTAAGACACGACTTATCGCCACTGGCAGCAGCCACTGGTAACAGGATTA
GCAGAGCGAGGTATGTAGGCGGTGCTACAGAGTTCTTGAAGTGGTGGCCTAACTACGGCTACACTAGAAG
AACAGTATTTGGTATCTGCGCTCTGCTGAAGCCAGTTACCTTCGGAAAAAGAGTTGGTAGCTCTTGATCC
GGCAAACAAACCACCGCTGGTAGCGGTGGTTTTTTTGTTTGCAAGCAGCAGATTACGCGCAGAAAAAAAG
GATCTCAAGAAGATCCTTTGATCTTTTCTACGGGGTCTGACGCTCAGTGGAACGAAAACTCACGTTAAGG
GATTTTGGTCATGAGATTATCAAAAAGGATCTTCACCTAGATCCTTTTAAATTAAAAATGAAGTTTTAAA
TCAATCTAAAGTATATATGAGTAAACTTGGTCTGACAGTTACCAATGCTTAATCAGTGAGGCACCTATCT
CAGCGATCTGTCTATTTCGTTCATCCATAGTTGCCTGACTCCCCGTCGTGTAGATAACTACGATACGGGA
GGGCTTACCATCTGGCCCCAGTGCTGCAATGATACCGCGAGACCCACGCTCACCGGCTCCAGATTTATCA
GCAATAAACCAGCCAGCCGGAAGGGCCGAGCGCAGAAGTGGTCCTGCAACTTTATCCGCCTCCATCCAGT
CTATTAATTGTTGCCGGGAAGCTAGAGTAAGTAGTTCGCCAGTTAATAGTTTGCGCAACGTTGTTGCCAT
TGCTACAGGCATCGTGGTGTCACGCTCGTCGTTTGGTATGGCTTCATTCAGCTCCGGTTCCCAACGATCA
AGGCGAGTTACATGATCCCCCATGTTGTGCAAAAAAGCGGTTAGCTCCTTCGGTCCTCCGATCGTTGTCA
GAAGTAAGTTGGCCGCAGTGTTATCACTCATGGTTATGGCAGCACTGCATAATTCTCTTACTGTCATGCC
ATCCGTAAGATGCTTTTCTGTGACTGGTGAGTACTCAACCAAGTCATTCTGAGAATAGTGTATGCGGCGA
CCGAGTTGCTCTTGCCCGGCGTCAATACGGGATAATACCGCGCCACATAGCAGAACTTTAAAAGTGCTCA
TCATTGGAAAACGTTCTTCGGGGCGAAAACTCTCAAGGATCTTACCGCTGTTGAGATCCAGTTCGATGTA
ACCCACTCGTGCACCCAACTGATCTTCAGCATCTTTTACTTTCACCAGCGTTTCTGGGTGAGCAAAAACA
GGAAGGCAAAATGCCGCAAAAAAGGGAATAAGGGCGACACGGAAATGTTGAATACTCATACTCTTCCTTT
TTCAATATTATTGAAGCATTTATCAGGGTTATTGTCTCATGAGCGGATACATATTTGAATGTATTTAGAA
AAATAAACAAATAGGGGTTCCGCGCACATTTCCCCGAAAAGTGCCACCTGA
